Addgene plasmid #204978: pDIV303
Purpose: AMA1 plasmid with Aspergillus optimized Mad7 and amdS selection marker
Depositing lab: Uffe Mortensen. Depositing organization: Danmarks Tekniske Universitet. Publication: A Mad7 System for Genetic Engineering of Filamentous Fungi. Vanegas KG, Rendsvig JKH, Jarczynska ZD, Cortes MVCB, van Esch AP, Morera-Gomez M, Contesini FJ, Mortensen UH. J Fungi (Basel). 2022 Dec 22;9(1):16. doi: 10.3390/jof9010016. PubMed 36675838.
Backbone
  Vector backbone: pDIV297
  Total vector size (bp): 15549
  Modifications to backbone: AMA1 element
  Vector type: Bacterial Expression, CRISPR ; Fungal expression
  Selectable markers: amdS
Growth in bacteria
  Bacterial resistance: Ampicillin, 100 μg/mL
  Growth temperature: 37°C
  Growth strain: DH5alpha
  Copy number: Unknown
Gene/Insert 1
  Gene/Insert name: Mad7
  Species: Synthetic; codon optimized for A. niger
  Insert size (bp): 3816
  Promoter: Aspergillus nidulans tef1 promoter
  Tag / fusion protein: SV40 NLS (C terminal on insert)
  Cloning method: Unknown
  Sequencing primers: 5′ CTTCTCTGCTCAGCACCTCTACG; 3′ GCTTTACGGGAAGAGCTGAGAT
Gene/Insert 2
  Gene/Insert name: amdS
  Species: Aspergillus nidulans
  Insert size (bp): 1647
  Mutation: two silent mutations (nt177T>C, nt879C>T)
  Promoter: Aspergillus nidulans trpC promoter
  Cloning method: Unknown
  Sequencing primers: 5′ GCTAGTGGAGGTCAACACATC
Terms and licenses: Academic/Nonprofit Terms; Industry Terms: Not Available to Industry
How to cite: pDIV303 was a gift from Uffe Mortensen (Addgene plasmid # 204978 ; http://n2t.net/addgene:204978 ; RRID:Addgene_204978)
