[The description below was written by a language model from this plasmid's Addgene catalogue record and pLannotate feature annotations shown in this document.]
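Description:
pDIV303 is an approximately 15.5 kb E. coli–filamentous fungus shuttle plasmid built on the pDIV297 backbone for CRISPR genome engineering with the Mad7 nuclease. In bacteria it is maintained through a high-copy ColE1/pUC-type origin and selected with ampicillin via the β-lactamase gene. In fungi it relies on the AMA1 element from Aspergillus nidulans, a roughly 5 kb sequence that supports autonomous, extrachromosomal replication. The plasmid can therefore deliver its cargo without integrating and can be lost once selection is removed.

The main payload is a synthetic Mad7 coding sequence, codon-optimized for Aspergillus niger, fused at its C terminus to an SV40 nuclear localization signal and expressed from the A. nidulans tef1 promoter. Mad7 is a Cas12a-type RNA-guided endonuclease used as an alternative to Cas9. The automated feature table does not annotate the nuclease or the tef1 promoter, but the unannotated stretch between AMA1 and the marker cassette is large enough to hold them. Fungal selection comes from A. nidulans amdS, which carries two silent mutations and lies between the trpC promoter and trpC terminator. The encoded acetamidase lets transformants grow on acetamide as a nitrogen source. The annotation also picks up small leftover fragments, including a short KanR piece, a 5S rRNA/rrnB T1 terminator segment and a minimal FRT site; these appear to be backbone remnants rather than functional parts. The record does not describe a guide RNA expression cassette, so it does not establish how crRNAs are supplied. The plasmid is intended for Mad7-mediated gene editing in Aspergillus species and related filamentous fungi.
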