Features (pLannotate 1.2.2; 11 found; start..end, strand, type, name):
    862..958     -  promoter       AmpR promoter (fragment): bla
    988..1012    -  CDS            KanR (fragment): aminoglycoside phosphotransferase; aph(3')-Ia; confers resistance to kanamycin
   1041..1156    +  ncRNA          5S rRNA: Accession: RF00001 - 5S ribosomal RNA
   1160..1200    +  terminator     rrnB T1 terminator (fragment): transcription terminator T1 from the E. coli rrnB gene
   1244..1277    +  protein_bind   FRT (minimal): supports FLP-mediated excision but not integration (Turan and Bode, 2011) FLP recombinase from the Saccharomyces cerevisiae 2μ plasmid
   1590..6840    -  rep_origin     AMA1: replication origin from Aspergillus nidulans (Aleksenko and Clutterbuck, 1996)
  12343..12662   +  promoter       trpC promoter (fragment): promoter for Aspergillus nidulans trpC
  12675..14321   +  CDS            amdS: acetamidase from Aspergillus nidulans; amdS; confers ability to process acetamide for selection in fungal cells
  14387..14774   +  terminator     trpC terminator (fragment): trpC; transcription terminator from the Aspergillus nidulans trpC gene (Punt et al., 1987)
  14844..15432   -  rep_origin     ori: high-copy-number ColE1/pMB1/pBR322/pUC origin of replication
  15554..859     -  CDS            AmpR (across the origin): β-lactamase; bla; confers resistance to ampicillin, carbenicillin, and related antibiotics
>Addgene plasmid #204978 | pDIV303 | addgene full sequence | sequence record 415579 | Addgene Partial NGS Result
ACCAATGCTTAATCAGTGAGGCACCTATCTCAGCGATCTGTCTATTTCGTTCATCCATAGTTGCCTGACT
CCCCGTCGTGTAGATAACTACGATACGGGAGGGCTTACCATCTGGCCCCAGCGCTGCGATGATACCGCGA
GAACCACGCTCACCGGCTCCGGATTTATCAGCAATAAACCAGCCAGCCGGAAGGGCCGAGCGCAGAAGTG
GTCCTGCAACTTTATCCGCCTCCATCCAGTCTATTAATTGTTGCCGGGAAGCTAGAGTAAGTAGTTCGCC
AGTTAATAGTTTGCGCAACGTTGTTGCCATCGCTACAGGCATCGTGGTGTCACGCTCGTCGTTTGGTATG
GCTTCATTCAGCTCCGGTTCCCAACGATCAAGGCGAGTTACATGATCCCCCATGTTGTGCAAAAAAGCGG
TTAGCTCCTTTGGTCCTCCGATCGTTGTCAGAAGTAAGTTGGCCGCAGTGTTATCACTCATGGTTATGGC
AGCGCTACATAATTCTCTTACTGTCATGCCATCCGTAAGATGCTTTTCTGTGACTGGTGAGTACTCAACC
AAGTCATTCTGAGAATAGTGTATGCGGCGACCGAGTTGCTCTTGCCCGGCGTCAATACGGGATAATACCG
CGCCACATAGCAGAACTTTAAAAGTGCTCATCATTGGAAAACGTTCTTCGGGGCGAAAACTCTCAAGGAT
CTTACCGCTGTTGAGATCCAGTTCGATGTAACCCACTCGTGCACCCAACTGATCTTCAGCATCTTTTACT
TTCACCAGCGTTTCTGGGTGAGCAAAAACAGGAAGGCAAAATGCCGCAAAAAAGGGAATAAGGGCGACAC
GGAAATGTTGAATACTCATATTCTTCCTTTTTCAATATTATTGAAGCATTTATCAGGGTTATTGTCTCAT
GAGCGGATACATATTTGAATGTATTTAGAAAAATAAACAAATATGGGTCAGTGTTACAACCAATTAACCA
ATTCTGAACATTATCGCGAGCCCATTTATACCTGAATATGGCTCATAACACCCCTTGTTTGCCTGGCGGC
AGTAGCGCGGTGGTCCCACCTGACCCCATGCCGAACTCAGAAGTGAAACGCCGTAGCGCCGATGGTAGTG
TGGGGACTCCCCATGCGAGAGTAGGGAACTGCCAGGCATCAAATAAAACGAAAGGCTCAGTCGAAAGACT
GGGCCTTTCGCCCGGGCTAATTATGGGGTGTCGCCCTTATTCGACTCTATAGTGAAGTTCCTATTCTCTA
GAAAGTATAGGAACTTCTGAAGTGGGGATTTAAATGCGGCCGCGCTGAGGGTTTAATCGACGAAGCAGCT
GACGGCCAGTGCCAAGCTTAACGCGTACCGGGCCCAGTATATGTTCCGCAGATGACTGGAGCTCTGCCAT
ACGTGCCCTCTCAAGCACCATTTGTTCCATCTACAGAGACTAGTCACCAACTAGTCTATCAAGACTCACA
GGGTACATTGCTGAGACCAACTGACCAGAGGCAGGGTAGCGGATTGACGGCTCCATCTCCTTCACTTACA
AGGTCTATTGAAAGCCCTTTAGCATCACCAAGCGGAGAATAGATTGTTAAGCTTATTTTTTGTATACTGT
TTTGTGATAGCACGAAGTTTTTCCACGGTATCTTGTTAAAAATATATATTTGTGGCGGGCTTACCTACAT
CAAATTAATAAGAGACTAATTATAAACTAAACACACAAGCAAGCTACTTTAGGGTAAAAGTTTATAAATG
CTTTTGACGTATAAACGTTGCTTGTATTTATTATTACAATTAAAGGTGGATAGAAAACCTAGAGACTAGT
TAGAAACTAATCTCAGGTTTGCGTTAAACTAAATCAGAGCCCGAGAGGTTAACAGAACCTAGAAGGGGAC
TAGATATCCGGGTAGGGAAACAAAAAAAAAAAAACAAGACAGCCACATATTAGGGAGACTAGTTAGAAGC
TAGTTCCAGGACTAGGAAAATAAAAGACAATGATACCACAGTCTAGTTGACAACTAGATAGATTCTAGAT
TGAGGCCAAAGTCYCTGAGATCCAGGTTAGTTGCAACTAATACTAGTTAGTATCTAGTCTCCTATAACTC
TGAAGCTAGAATAACTTACTACTATTATCCTCACCACTGTTCAGCTGCGCAAACGGAGTGATTGCAAGGT
GTTCAGAGACTAGTTATTGACTAGTCAGTGACTAGCAATAACTAACAAGGTATTAACCTACCATGTCTGC
CATCACCCTGCACTTCCTCGGGCTCAGCAGCCTTTTCCTCCTCATTTTCATGCTCATTTTCCTTGTTTAA
GACTGTGACTAGTCAAAGACTAGTCCAGAACCACAAAGGAGAAATGTCTTACCACTTTCTTCATTGCTTG
TCTCTTTTGCATTATCCATGTCTGCAACTAGTTAGAGTCTAGTTAGTGACTAGTCCGACGAGGACTTGCT
TGTCTCCGGATTGTTGGAGGAACTCTCCAGGGCCTCAAGATCCACAACAGAGCCTTCTAGAAGACTGGTC
AATAACTAGTTGGTCTTTGTCTGAGTCTGACTTACGAGGTTGCATACTCGCTCCCTTTGCCTCGTCAATC
GATGAGAAAAAGCGCCAAAACTCGCAATATGGCTTTGAACCACACGGTGCTGAGACTAGTTAGAATCTAG
TCCCAAACTAGCTTKGATAGCTTACCTTTGCCCTTTGCGTTGCGACAGGTCTTGCAGGGTATGGTTCCTT
TCTCACCAGCTGATTTAGCTGCCTTGCTACCCTCACGGCGGATCTGCATAAAGAGTGGCTAGAGGTTATA
AATTAGCACTGATCCTAGGTACGGGGCTGAATGTAACTTGCCYTTCCTTTCTCATCGCGCGGCAAGACAG
GCTTGCTCAAATTCCTACCAGTCACAGGGGTATGCACGGCGTACGGACCACTTGAACTAGTCACAGATTA
GTTAGCAACTAGTCTGCATTGAATGGCTGTACTTACGGGCCCTCGCCATTGTCCTGATCATTTCCAGCTT
CACCCTCGTTGCTGCAAAGTAGTTAGTGACTAGTCAAGGACTAGTTGAAATGGGAGAAGAAACTCACGAA
TTCTCGACACCCTTAGTATTGTGGTCCTTGGACTTGGTGCTGCTATATATTAGCTAATACACTAGTTAGA
CTCACAGAAACTTACGCAGCTCGCTTGCGCTTCTTGGTAGGAGTCGGGGTTGGGAGAACAGTGCCTTCAA
ACAAGCCTTCATACCATGCTACTTGACTAGTCAGGGACTAGTCACCAAGTAATCTAGATAGGACTTGCCT
TTGGCCTCCATCAGTTCCTTCATAGTGGGAGGTCCATTGTGCAATGTAAACTCCATGCCGTGGGAGTTCT
TGTCCTTCAAGTGCTTGACCAATATGTTTCTGTTGGCAGAGGGAACCTGTCAACTAGTTAATAACTAGTC
AGAAACTAGTATAGCAGTAGACTCACTGTACGCTTGAGGCATCCCTTCACTCGGCAGTAGACTTCATATG
GATGGATATCAGGCACGCCATTGTCGTCCTGTGGACTAGTCAGTAACTAGGCTTAAAGCTAGTCGGGTCG
GCTTACTATCTTGAAATCCGGCAGCGTAAGCTCCCCGTCCTTAACTGCCTCGAGATAGTGACAGTACTCT
GGGGACTTTCGGAGATCGTTATCGCGAATGCTCGGCATACTAATCGTTGACTAGTCTTGGACTAGTCCCG
AGCAAAAAGGATTGGAGGAGGAGGAGGAAGGTGAGAGTGAGACAAAGAGCGAAATAAGAGCTTCAAAGGC
TATCTCTAAGCAGTATGAAGGTTAAGTATCTAGTTCTTGACTAGATTTAAAAGAGATTTCAACTAGTTAT
GTACCTGGAGTTTGGATATAGGAATGTGTTGTGGTAACGAAATGTAAGGGGGAGGAAAGAAAAAGTCGGT
CAAGAGGTAACTCTAAGTCGGCCATTCCTTTTTGGGAGGCGCTAACCATAAACGGCATGGTCGACTTAGA
GTTAGCTCAGGGAATTTAGGGAGTTATCTGCGACCACCGAGGAACGGCGGAATGCCAAAGAATCCCGATG
GAGCTCTAGCTGGCGGTTGACAACCCCACCTTTTGGCGTTTCTGCGGCGTTGCAGGCGGGACTGGATACT
TCGTAGAACCAGAAAGGCAAGGCAGAACGCGCTCAGCAAGAGTGTTGGAAGTGATAGCATGATGTGCCTT
GTTAACTAGGTCAAAATCTGCAGTATGCTTGATGTTATCCAAAGTGTGAGAGAGGAAGGTCCAAACATAC
ACGATTGGGAGAGGGCCTAGGTATAAGAGTTTTTGAGTAGAACGCATGTGAGCCCAGCCATCTCGAGGAG
ATTAAACACGGGCCGGCATTTGATGGCTATGTTAGTACCCCAATGGAAACGGTGAGAGTCCAGTGGTCGC
AGATAACTCCCTAAATTCCCTGAGCTAACTCTAAGTCGACCATGCCGTTTATGGTTAGCGCCTCCCAAAA
AGGAATGGCCGACTTAGAGTTACCTCTTGACCGACTTTTTCTTTCCTCCCCCTTACATTTCGTTACCACA
ACACATTCCTATATCCAAACTCCAGGTACATAACTAGTCGAAATCTCTTTTAAATCTAGTCAAGAACTAG
ATACTTAACCTTCATACTGCTTAGAGATAGCCTTTGAAGCTCTTATTTCGCTCTTTGTCTCACTCTCACC
TTCCTCCTCCTCCTCCAATCCTTTTTGCTCGGGACTAGTCCAAGACTAGTCAACGATTAGTATGCCGAGC
ATTCGCGATAACGATCTCCGAAAGTCCCCAGAGTACTGTCACTATCTCGAGGCAGTTAAGGACGGGGAGC
TTACGCTGCCGGATTTCAAGATAGTAAGCCGACCCGACTAGCTTTAAGCCTAGTTACTGACTAGTCCACA
GGACGACAATGGCGTGCCTGATATCCATCCATATGAAGTCTACTGCCGAGTGAAGGGATGCCTCAAGCGT
ACAGTGAGTCTACTGCTATACTAGTTTCTGACTAGTTATTAACTAGTTGACAGGTTCCCTCTGCCAACAG
AAACATATTGGTCAAGCACTTGAAGGACAAGAACTCCCACGGCATGGAGTTTACATTGCACAATGGACCT
CCCACTATGAAGGAACTGATGGAGGCCAAAGGCAAGTCCTATCTAGATTACTTGGTGACTAGTCCCTGAC
TAGTCAAGTAGCATGGTATGAAGGCTTGTTTGAAGGCACTGTTCTCCCAACCCCGACTCCTACCAAGAAG
CGCAAGCGAGCTGCGTAAGTTTCTGTGAGTCTAACTAGTGTATTAGCTAATATATAGCAGCACCAAGTCC
AAGGACCACAATACTAAGGGTGTCGAGAATTCGTGAGTTTCTTCTCCCATTTCAACTAGTCCTTGACTAG
TCACTAACTACTTTGCAGCAACGAGGGTGAAGCTGGAAATGATCAGGACAATGGCGAGGGCCCGTAAGTA
CAGCCATTCAATGCAGACTAGTTGCTAACTAATCTGTGACTAGTTCAAGTGGTCCGTACGCCGTGCATAC
CCCTGTGACTGGTAGGAATTTGAGCAAGCCTGTCTTGCCGCGCGATGAGAAAGGAARGGCAAGTTACATT
CAGCCCCGTACCTAGGATCAGTGCTAATTTATAACCTCTAGCCACTCTTTATGCAGATCCGCCGTGAGGG
TAGCAAGGCAGCTAAATCAGCTGGTGAGAAAGGAACCATACCCTGCAAGACCTGTCGCAACGCAAAGGGC
AAAGGTAAGCTATCMAAGCTAGTTTGGGACTAGATTCTAACTAGTCTCAGCACCGTGTGGTTCAAAGCCA
TATTGCGAGTTTTGGCGCTTTTTCTCATCGATTGACGAGGCAAAGGGAGCGAGTATGCAACCTCGTAAGT
CAGACTCAGACAAAGACCAACTAGTTATTGACCAGTCTTCTAGAAGGCTCTGTTGTGGATCTTGAGGCCC
TGGAGAGTTCCTCCAACAATCCGGAGACAAGCAAGTCCTCGTCGGACTAGTCACTAACTAGACTCTAACT
AGTTGCAGACATGGATAATGCAAAAGAGACAAGCAATGAAGAAAGTGGTAAGACATTTCTCCTTTGTGGT
TCTGGACTAGTCTTTGACTAGTCACAGTCTTAAACAAGGAAAATGAGCATGAAAATGAGGAGGAAAAGGC
TGCTGAGCCCGAGGAAGTGCAGGGTGATGGCAGACATGGTAGGTTAATACCTTGTTAGTTATTGCTAGTC
ACTGACTAGTCAATAACTAGTCTCTGAACACCTTGCAATCACTCCGTTTGCGCAGCTGAACAGTGGTGAG
GATAATAGTAGTAAGTTATTCTAGCTTCAGAGTTATAGGAGACTAGATACTAACTAGTATTAGTTGCAAC
TAACCTGGATCTCAGRGACTTTGGCCTCAATCTAGAATCTATCTAGTTGTCAACTAGACTGTGGTATCAT
TGTCTTTTATTTTCCTAGTCCTGGAACTAGCTTCTAACTAGTCTCCCTAATATGTGGCTGTCTTGTTTTT
TTTTTTTNGTTTCCCTACCCGGATATCTAGTCCCCTTCTAGGTTCTGTTAACCTCTCGGGCTCTGATTTA
GTTTAACGCAAACCTGAGATTAGTTTCTAACTAGTCTCTAGGTTTTCTATCCACCTTTAATTGTAATAAT
AAATACAAGCAACGTTTATACGTCAAAAGCATTTATAAACTTTTACCCTAAAGTAGCTTGCTTGTGTGTT
TAGTTTATAATTAGTCTCTTATTAATTTGATGTAGGTAAGCCCGCCACAAATATATATTTTTAACAAGAT
ACCGTGGAAAAACTTCGTGCTATCACAAAACAGTATACAAAAAATAAGCTTAACAATCTATTCTCCGCTT
GGTGATGCTAAAGGGCTTTCAATAGACCTTGTAAGTGAAGGAGATGGAGCCGTCAATCCGCTACCCTGCC
TCTGGTCAGTTGGTCTCAGCAATGTACCCTGTGAGTCTTGATAGACTAGTTGGTGACTAGTCTCTGTAGA
TGGAACAAATGGTGCTTGAGAGGGCACGTATGGCAGAGCTCCAGTCATCTGCGGAACATATACTGGGCCC
GGGAAGATCTCATGGTCATAGCTGGCTGAGGGTTTAATGCTGAGGGTTTAATTAAGACCTCAGCCGAGAC
AGCAGAATCACCGCCCAAGTTAAGCCTTTGTGCTGATCATGCTCTCGAACGGGCCAAGTTCGGGAAAAGC
AAAGGAGCGTTTAGTGAGGGGCAATTTGACTCACCTCCCAGGCAACAGATGAGGGGGGCAAAAAGAAAGA
AATTTTCGTGAGTCAATATGGATTCCGAGCATCATTTTCTTGCGGTCTATCTTGCTACGTATGTTGATCT
TGACGCTGTGGATCAAGCAACGCCACTCGCTCGCTCCATCGCAGGCTGGTCGCAGACAAATTAAAAGGCG
GCAAACTCGTACAGCCGCGGGGTTGTCCGCTGCAAAGTACAGAGTGATAAAAGCCGCCATGCGACCATCA
ACGCGTTGATGCCCAGCTTTTTCGATCCGAGAATCCACCGTAGAGGCGATAGCAAGTAAAGAAAAGCTAA
ACAAAAAAAAATTTCTGCCCCTAAGCCATGAAAACGAGATGGGGTGGAGCAGAACCAAGGAAAGAGTCGC
GCTGGGCTGCCGTTCCGGAAGGTGTTGTAAAGGCTCGACGCCCAAGGTGGGAGTCTAGGAGAAGAATTTG
CATCGGGAGTGGGGCGGGTTACCCCTCCATATCCAATGACAGATATCTACCAGCCAAGGGTTTGAGCCCG
CCCGCTTAGTCGTCGTCCTCGCTTGCCCCTCCATAAAAGGATTTCCCCTCCCCCTCCCACAAAATTTTCT
TTCCCTTCCTCTCCTTGTCCGCTTCAGTACGTATATCTTCCCTTCCCTCGCTTCTCTCCTCCATCCTTCT
TTCATCCATCTCCTGCTAACTTCTCTGCTCAGCACCTCTACGCATTACTAGCCGTAGTATCTGAGCACTT
CTCCCTTTTATATTCCACAAAACATAACACAACCTTCATCATATGAACAACGGCACCAACAACTTCCAGA
ACTTCATCGGCATCTCCAGCCTCCAAAAGACCCTCCGCAACGCTCTCATCCCCACCGAGACTACCCAGCA
GTTCATCGTCAAGAACGGCATCATCAAAGAGGATGAGCTGCGCGGCGAGAACCGCCAGATCCTCAAGGAT
ATCATGGATGATTACTACCGCGGCTTTATCTCCGAGACTCTCTCCTCCATCGATGATATCGATTGGACCA
GCCTCTTCGAGAAGATGGAAATCCAGCTGAAGAACGGCGATAACAAGGATACCCTGATCAAAGAGCAGAC
CGAGTACCGCAAGGCCATCCACAAGAAGTTCGCCAACGACGATCGCTTCAAGAATATGTTCTCCGCCAAG
CTCATCTCCGATATCCTGCCTGAGTTCGTCATCCACAACAACAACTACTCCGCCTCCGAGAAAGAGGAAA
AGACCCAGGTCATCAAGCTGTTCTCCCGCTTCGCCACCTCCTTCAAGGATTACTTCAAGAACCGCGCCAA
CTGCTTCTCCGCCGACGATATCTCCTCCAGCTCCTGCCACCGCATCGTCAACGATAACGCCGAGATCTTC
TTCTCCAACGCTCTGGTCTACCGCCGCATCGTGAAGTCCCTCTCCAACGATGACATCAACAAGATCTCCG
GCGATATGAAGGATTCCCTCAAAGAGATGTCCCTCGAGGAAATCTACTCCTACGAGAAGTACGGCGAGTT
CATTACCCAAGAGGGCATCTCCTTCTACAACGATATCTGCGGCAAGGTCAACTCCTTCATGAACCTCTAC
TGCCAGAAGAACAAAGAGAACAAGAACCTGTACAAGCTCCAGAAGCTCCACAAGCAGATCCTCTGTATCG
CCGATACCAGCTACGAGGTCCCCTACAAGTTCGAGTCCGATGAGGAAGTCTACCAGTCCGTCAACGGCTT
CCTCGATAACATCAGCTCCAAGCACATCGTCGAGCGCCTCCGCAAGATCGGCGACAACTACAACGGCTAC
AACCTCGATAAGATCTACATCGTGTCCAAGTTCTACGAGTCTGTCTCGCAAAAGACCTACCGCGATTGGG
AAACCATCAACACCGCTCTCGAGATCCATTACAACAACATCTTGCCCGGCAACGGCAAGTCCAAGGCCGA
TAAGGTCAAGAAGGCCGTTAAGAACGATCTGCAGAAGTCCATCACCGAGATCAACGAGCTGGTGTCCAAC
TACAAGCTCTGCTCCGATGACAACATCAAGGCCGAAACCTACATCCACGAGATCTCCCACATCCTGAACA
ACTTCGAGGCCCAAGAGCTGAAGTACAACCCCGAGATCCACCTCGTCGAGAGCGAGCTGAAGGCCTCCGA
GTTGAAGAACGTCCTCGATGTCATCATGAACGCCTTCCACTGGTGCTCCGTGTTCATGACCGAGGAACTC
GTCGATAAGGATAACAACTTCTACGCCGAGCTGGAAGAAATCTACGATGAGATCTACCCCGTCATCTCCC
TGTACAACCTGGTCCGCAACTACGTCACCCAGAAGCCTTACTCCACCAAGAAGATCAAGCTCAACTTCGG
CATCCCCACTCTCGCCGATGGTTGGTCCAAGTCCAAAGAGTACTCCAACAACGCCATCATCCTCATGCGC
GATAACCTGTACTACCTCGGCATCTTCAACGCCAAGAACAAGCCCGATAAGAAGATTATCGAGGGCAACA
CCAGCGAGAACAAGGGCGATTACAAGAAGATGATCTACAACCTGCTGCCTGGTCCTAACAAGATGATCCC
CAAGGTGTTCCTGTCCTCCAAGACCGGCGTCGAGACTTACAAGCCCTCCGCTTACATCCTCGAAGGCTAC
AAGCAGAACAAGCACATTAAGTCCAGCAAGGATTTCGATATCACCTTCTGCCACGATCTGATCGACTATT
TCAAGAACTGCATTGCCATCCATCCTGAGTGGAAGAACTTCGGCTTCGATTTCTCCGATACCTCCACCTA
CGAGGATATCTCCGGCTTCTACCGCGAGGTCGAGCTGCAGGGCTACAAGATCGACTGGACCTACATCAGC
GAGAAGGATATCGATCTCCTGCAAGAGAAGGGCCAGCTCTACCTCTTCCAGATCTATAACAAAGATTTCT
CCAAGAAGTCCACCGGCAACGACAACCTCCACACCATGTACCTCAAGAACCTCTTCAGCGAGGAAAACCT
CAAGGACATCGTCCTCAAGCTGAACGGCGAGGCTGAAATCTTCTTCAGAAAGTCCTCCATCAAGAACCCC
ATCATCCATAAGAAGGGCTCCATCCTCGTCAACCGCACCTACGAAGCCGAGGAAAAGGATCAGTTCGGCA
ACATCCAGATCGTCCGCAAGAACATCCCCGAGAACATCTACCAAGAGTTGTACAAGTACTTCAACGACAA
GTCCGACAAAGAGCTGTCCGACGAGGCCGCAAAGCTCAAGAACGTCGTCGGCCACCATGAGGCCGCCACC
AACATCGTTAAGGATTACCGCTATACCTACGACAAGTATTTCCTGCACATGCCCATCACCATCAACTTCA
AGGCCAACAAGACCGGTTTCATCAACGATCGCATCCTCCAGTATATCGCCAAAGAGAAGGATCTCCACGT
CATCGGTATCGATCGCGGCGAGCGCAACCTCATCTACGTGTCCGTCATCGATACCTGCGGTAACATCGTG
GAACAGAAGTCCTTCAACATCGTCAATGGCTACGATTACCAGATCAAGTTGAAGCAGCAAGAGGGCGCTC
GCCAGATCGCTCGCAAAGAGTGGAAAGAGATCGGCAAGATCAAAGAAATCAAAGAGGGCTACCTGAGCCT
GGTGATCCATGAGATTTCCAAGATGGTGATCAAGTACAACGCTATCATTGCCATGGAAGATCTGTCCTAC
GGTTTCAAGAAGGGCCGCTTCAAGGTCGAACGCCAGGTCTACCAAAAGTTCGAAACCATGCTGATCAACA
AGTTGAACTACCTCGTCTTTAAGGACATCTCCATTACCGAGAACGGCGGCCTCCTCAAGGGCTACCAGCT
CACCTACATTCCCGATAAGCTGAAAAACGTCGGCCATCAGTGCGGCTGCATCTTCTACGTCCCTGCCGCC
TACACCTCCAAGATCGATCCCACCACCGGCTTCGTCAACATCTTCAAGTTCAAGGATCTCACCGTCGATG
CCAAGCGCGAATTCATCAAGAAGTTTGATTCCATCCGCTACGATTCCGAGAAGAATCTCTTCTGTTTCAC
CTTCGACTACAACAATTTCATCACTCAGAACACCGTCATGTCCAAGTCGTCCTGGTCCGTCTACACCTAC
GGCGTCCGCATCAAGCGCCGCTTCGTTAACGGCCGCTTCTCGAACGAGTCCGACACCATCGACATCACCA
AGGATATGGAAAAGACACTCGAGATGACCGATATCAACTGGCGCGACGGCCACGACCTCCGCCAGGACAT
CATCGACTACGAGATCGTCCAGCATATCTTCGAAATCTTCCGCCTCACCGTCCAGATGCGCAACTCCCTG
TCCGAGTTGGAGGATCGCGACTACGATCGCCTCATCTCCCCTGTCCTCAACGAGAACAACATTTTCTACG
ATAGCGCCAAGGCCGGCGACGCCCTGCCTAAGGATGCCGACGCCAACGGCGCCTACTGTATCGCTCTCAA
GGGCCTGTACGAGATCAAGCAAATCACCGAAAACTGGAAAGAGGACGGAAAGTTCAGCCGCGACAAGCTG
AAGATCTCCAACAAGGATTGGTTCGATTTCATCCAAAACAAGCGCTACCTGCCTCCCAAGAAGAAGCGCA
AGGTCTGAAGCGGACATTCGATTTATGCCGTTATGACTTCCTTAAAAAAGCCTTTACGAATGAAAGAAAT
GGAATTAGACTTGTTATGTAGTTGATTCTACAATGGATTATGATTCCTGAACTTCAAATCCGCTGTTCAT
TATTAATCTCAGCTCTTCCCGTAAAGCCAATGTTGAAACTATTCGTAAATGTACCTCGTTTTGCGTGTAC
CTTGCTTATCACGTGATATTACATGACCTGGACAGAGTTCTGCGCGAAAGTCATAACGTAAATCCCGGGC
GGTAGGTGCGTCCCGGGCGGAAGGTAGTTTTCTCGTCCACCCCAACGCGTTTATCAACCTCAACTTTCAA
CAACCATCATGCCACCAAAAGCGCGTAAAACAAAGCGAGATTTGATTGAGCAAGAGGGCAGGATCCAATG
CGCGATTCAAGACATTAAAAATGGAAAATTTCAAAAAATTGCGCCCGCAGCGCGTGCATACAAAATTCAT
CCCAATACATTAAGACCTCAGCGCTAGTGGAGGTCAACACATCAATGCCTATTTTGGTTTAGTCGTCCAG
GCGGTGAGCACAAAATTTGTGTCGTTTGACAAGATGGTTCATTTAGGCAACTGGTCAGATCAGCCCCACT
TGTAGCAGTAGCGGCGGCGCTCGAAGTGTGACTCTTATTAGCAGACAGGAACGAGGACATTATTATCATC
TGCTGCTTGGTGCACGATAACTTGGTGCGTTTGTCAAGCAAGGTAAGTGGACGACCCGGTCATACCTTCT
TAAGTTCGCCCTTCCTCCCTTTATTTCAGATTCAATCTGACTTACCTATTCTACCCAAGCATCCAAAAAC
AACCATGCCTCAATCCTGGGAAGAACTGGCCGCTGATAAGCGCGCCCGCCTCGCAAAAACCATCCCTGAT
GAATGGAAAGTCCAGACGCTGCCTGCGGAAGACAGCGTTATTGATTTCCCAAAGAAATCGGGGATCCTTT
CAGAGGCCGAACTGAAGATCACAGAGGCCTCCGCTGCAGACCTTGTGTCCAAGCTGGCGGCCGGAGAGTT
GACCTCGGTGGAAGTTACGCTAGCATTCTGTAAACGGGCAGCAATCGCCCAGCAGTTAACAAACTGCGCC
CACGAGTTCTTCCCTGACGCCGCTCTCGCGCAGGCAAGGGAACTCGATGAATACTACGCAAAGCACAAGA
GACCCGTTGGTCCACTCCATGGCCTCCCCATCTCTCTCAAAGACCAGCTTCGAGTCAAGGGCTACGAAAC
ATCAATGGGCTACATCTCATGGCTAAACAAGTACGACGAAGGGGACTCGGTTCTGACAACCATGCTCCGC
AAAGCCGGTGCCGTCTTCTACGTCAAGACCTCTGTCCCGCAGACCCTGATGGTCTGCGAGACAGTCAACA
ACATCATCGGGCGCACCGTCAACCCACGCAACAAGAACTGGTCGTGCGGCGGCAGTTCTGGTGGTGAGGG
TGCGATCGTTGGGATTCGTGGTGGCGTCATCGGTGTAGGAACGGATATCGGTGGCTCGATTCGAGTGCCG
GCCGCGTTCAACTTCCTGTACGGTCTAAGGCCGAGTCATGGGCGGCTGCCGTATGCAAAGATGGCGAACA
GCATGGAGGGTCAGGAGACGGTGCACAGCGTTGTCGGGCCGATTACGCACTCTGTTGAGGACCTCCGCCT
CTTCACCAAATCCGTCCTCGGTCAGGAGCCATGGAAATACGATTCCAAGGTCATCCCCATGCCCTGGCGC
CAGTCCGAGTCGGACATTATTGCCTCCAAGATCAAGAACGGCGGGCTCAATATCGGCTACTACAACTTCG
ACGGCAATGTCCTTCCACACCCTCCTATCCTGCGCGGCGTGGAAACCACCGTCGCCGCACTCGCCAAAGC
CGGTCACACCGTGACCCCGTGGACGCCATACAAGCACGATTTCGGCCACGATCTCATCTCCCATATCTAC
GCGGCTGACGGCAGCGCCGACGTAATGCGCGATATCAGTGCATCCGGCGAGCCGGCGATTCCAAATATCA
AAGACCTACTGAACCCGAACATCAAAGCTGTTAACATGAACGAGCTCTGGGACACGCATCTCCAGAAGTG
GAATTACCAGATGGAGTACCTTGAGAAATGGCGGGAGGCTGAAGAAAAGGCCGGGAAGGAACTGGACGCC
ATCATCGCGCCGATTACGCCTACCGCTGCGGTACGGCATGACCAGTTCCGGTACTATGGGTATGCCTCTG
TGATCAACCTGCTGGATTTCACGAGCGTGGTTGTTCCGGTTACCTTTGCGGATAAGAACATCGATAAGAA
GAATGAGAGTTTCAAGGCGGTTAGTGAGCTTGATGCCCTCGTGCAGGAAGAGTATGATCCGGAGGCGTAC
CATGGGGCACCGGTTGCAGTGCAGGTTATCGGACGGAGACTCAGTGAAGAGAGGACGTTGGCGATTGCAG
AGGAAGTGGGGAAGTTGCTGGGAAATGTGGTGACTCCATAGATCAGTACTCCGACGCCGACCAACACCGC
CGGTCCGACGCGGCCCGACGGGTCCGAGGAGCTTGAGATCCACTTAACGTTACTGAAATCATCAAACAGC
TTGACGAATCTGGATATAAGATCGTTGGTGTCGATGTCAGCTCCGGAGTTGAGACAAATGGTGTTCAGGA
TCTCGATAAGATACGTTCATTTGTCCAAGCAGCAAAGAGTGCCTTCTAGTGATTTAATAGCTCCATGTCA
ACAAGAATAAAACGCGTTTCGGGTTTACCTCTTCCAGATACAGCTCATCTGCAATGCATTAATGCATTGG
ACCTCGCAACCCTAGTACGCCCTTCAGGCTCCGGCGAAGCAGAAGAATAGCTTAGCAGAGTCTATTTTCA
TTTTCGGGAGACGAGATCAAGCAGATCAACGGTCGTCAAGAGACCTACGAGACTGAGGAATCCGCTCTTG
GCTCATTAAGACCTCAGCGAGCAAAAGGCCAGCAAAAGGCCAGGAACCGTAAAAAGGCCGCGTTGCTGGC
GTTTTTCCATAGGCTCCGCCCCCCTGACGAGCATCACAAAAATCGACGCTCAAGTCAGAGGTGGCGAAAC
CCGACAGGACTATAAAGATACCAGGCGTTTCCCCCTGGAAGCTCCCTCGTGCGCTCTCCTGTTCCGACCC
TGCCGCTTACCGGATACCTGTCCGCCTTTCTCCCTTCGGGAAGCGTGGCGCTTTCTCATAGCTCACGCTG
TAGGTATCTCAGTTCGGTGTAGGTCGTTCGCTCCAAGCTGGGCTGTGTGCACGAACCCCCCGTTCAGCCC
GACCGCTGCGCCTTATCCGGTAACTATCGTCTTGAGTCCAACCCGGTAAGACACGACTTATCGCCACTGG
CAGCAGCCACTGGTAACAGGATTAGCAGAGCGAGGTATGTAGGCGGTGCTACAGAGTTCTTGAAGTGGTG
GGCTAACTACGGCTACACTAGAAGAACAGTATTTGGTATCTGCGCTCTGCTGAAGCCAGTTACCTTCGGA
AAAAGAGTTGGTAGCTCTTGATCCGGCAAACAAACCACCGCTGGTAGCGGTGGTTTTTTTGTTTGCAAGC
AGCAGATTACGCGCAGAAAAAAAGGATCTCAAGAAGATCCTTTGATCTTTTCTACGGGGTCTGACGCTCA
GTGGAACGACGCGCGCGTAACTCACGTTAAGGGATTTTGGTCATGAGCTTGCGCCGTCCCGTCAAGTCAG
CGTAATGCTCTGCTT
